Addgene plasmid #75533: RPS6KA6 gRNA (BRDN0001145731)
Purpose: 3rd generation lentiviral gRNA plasmid targeting human RPS6KA6
Depositing lab: John Doench & David Root. Depositing organization: Broad Institute. Publication: Optimized sgRNA design to maximize activity and minimize off-target effects of CRISPR-Cas9. Doench JG, Fusi N, Sullender M, Hegde M, Vaimberg EW, Donovan KF, Smith I, Tothova Z, Wilen C, Orchard R, Virgin HW, Listgarten J, Root DE. Nat Biotechnol. 2016 Jan 18. doi: 10.1038/nbt.3437. PubMed 26780180.
Backbone
  Vector backbone: lentiGuide-Puro
  Backbone manufacturer: Zhang Lab (Addgene plasmid # 52963)
  Vector type: Mammalian Expression, Lentiviral, CRISPR
  Selectable markers: Puromycin
Growth in bacteria
  Bacterial resistance: Ampicillin, 100 μg/mL
  Growth temperature: 37°C
  Growth strain: DH5alpha
  Copy number: High Copy
Gene/Insert
  Gene/Insert name: RPS6KA6 (alt names: RPS6KA6; NM_014496.4)
  gRNA/shRNA sequence: GTGCAGATGATCCAAAGCAA
  Species: H. sapiens (human)
  Entrez Gene: RPS6KA6 (a.k.a. PP90RSK4, RSK-4, RSK4, S6K-alpha-6, p90RSK6)
  Promoter: hU6
  Cloning method: Unknown
  Sequencing primers: 5′ U6-F; 3′ pS2-R
Terms and licenses: Academic/Nonprofit Terms; Industry Terms: Not Available to Industry
Depositor comments: The gRNA was designed to target the following Genbank reference sequence(s): NM_014496.4. Note that this plasmid does NOT contain Cas9. It should be used in conjunction with lentiCas9-Blast (Addgene #52962) or otherwise with cell lines already expressing Cas9. Browse the full kinome gRNA library at http://www.addgene.org/pooled-library/broadgpp-human-kinome/ or visit http://www.broadinstitute.org/rnai/public/ for detailed protocols and information.
How to cite: RPS6KA6 gRNA (BRDN0001145731) was a gift from John Doench & David Root (Addgene plasmid # 75533 ; http://n2t.net/addgene:75533 ; RRID:Addgene_75533)
