[The description below was written by a language model from this plasmid's Addgene catalogue record and pLannotate feature annotations shown in this document.]
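Description:
RPS6KA6 gRNA (BRDN0001145731) is a third-generation lentiviral CRISPR guide plasmid built on the lentiGuide-Puro backbone, carrying a single guide RNA directed against human RPS6KA6 (also known as RSK4, a p90 ribosomal S6 kinase family member). The guide was designed against the reference transcript NM_014496.4 and belongs to a human kinome gRNA collection. In bacteria the plasmid is maintained by a high-copy ColE1/pUC-type origin and selected with ampicillin through the β-lactamase gene. The backbone also contains an f1 origin, an SV40 origin and poly(A) signal, and residual lac and T7/T3 elements.

The transfer cassette is framed by an RSV promoter-driven truncated HIV-1 5' LTR and a self-inactivating ΔU3 3' LTR. Because the chimeric 5' LTR makes genomic RNA transcription Tat-independent, the vector suits third-generation packaging systems. Between the LTRs lie the Ψ packaging signal with a partial gag sequence, the Rev response element for nuclear export of the unspliced viral RNA, and a cPPT/CTS that aids nuclear import in transduced cells. A human U6 RNA polymerase III promoter drives the targeting spacer fused to the Streptococcus pyogenes Cas9 gRNA scaffold. Downstream, the EF-1α core promoter with its intron A expresses puromycin N-acetyltransferase for selection of transduced mammalian cells, followed by a WPRE that enhances transcript stability and expression.

The plasmid does not encode Cas9, so it must be paired with a separate Cas9 lentiviral vector or used in cells that already express Cas9. It is typically used for Cas9-mediated disruption of RPS6KA6 in human cells.
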