Features (pLannotate 1.2.2; 29 found; start..end, strand, type, name):
     14..80      +  CDS            small t antigen (fragment): SV40 (simian virus 40) small t antigen
    106..317     +  promoter       EF-1α core promoter: core promoter for human elongation factor EF-1α
    318..1256    +  intron         EF-1α intron A: intron upstream of the start codon of human EF-1α
   1278..1877    +  CDS            PuroR (fragment): puromycin N-acetyltransferase; pac from Streptomyces; confers resistance to puromycin
   1893..2481    +  misc_feature   WPRE: woodchuck hepatitis virus posttranscriptional regulatory element
   2532..2551    +  misc_feature   cPPT/CTS (fragment): central polypurine tract and central termination sequence of HIV-1
   2553..2786    +  LTR            3' LTR (ΔU3): self-inactivating 3' long terminal repeat (LTR) from HIV-1
   2864..2985    +  polyA_signal   SV40 poly(A) signal: SV40 polyadenylation signal
   3025..3160    +  rep_origin     SV40 ori: SV40 origin of replication
   3181..3199    -  promoter       T7 promoter: promoter for bacteriophage T7 RNA polymerase
   3207..3362    +  CDS            lacZα (fragment): LacZα fragment of β-galactosidase; lacZ fragment
   3367..3795    +  rep_origin     f1 ori (sequence partly withheld): f1 bacteriophage origin of replication; arrow indicates direction of (+) strand synthesis
   3848..3952    +  promoter       AmpR promoter: bla
   3953..4813    +  CDS            AmpR: β-lactamase; bla; confers resistance to ampicillin, carbenicillin, and related antibiotics
   4984..5572    +  rep_origin     ori: high-copy-number ColE1/pMB1/pBR322/pUC origin of replication
   5755..5847    +  CDS            lacI (fragment): lac repressor; lacI; The lac repressor binds to the lac operator to inhibit transcription in E. coli. This inhibition can be relieved by adding lactose or isopropyl-β-D-thiogalactopyranoside (IPTG).
   5860..5881    +  protein_bind   CAP binding site: CAP binding activates transcription in the presence of cAMP. E. coli catabolite activator protein
   5896..5926    +  promoter       lac promoter: promoter for the E. coli lac operon
   5934..5950    +  protein_bind   lac operator: The lac repressor binds to the lac operator to inhibit transcription in E. coli. This inhibition can be relieved by adding lactose or isopropyl-β-D-thiogalactopyranoside (IPTG). lac repressor encoded by lacI
   5995..6013    +  promoter       T3 promoter: promoter for bacteriophage T3 RNA polymerase
   6041..6267    +  promoter       RSV promoter: Rous sarcoma virus enhancer/promoter
   6268..6448    +  LTR            5' LTR (truncated): truncated 5' long terminal repeat (LTR) from HIV-1
   6495..6620    +  misc_feature   HIV-1 Ψ: packaging signal of human immunodeficiency virus type 1
   6604..6967    +  CDS            HIV-1 gag (fragment): gag protein from human immunodeficiency virus 1; gag
   7113..7346    +  misc_feature   RRE: The Rev response element (RRE) of HIV-1 allows for Rev-dependent mRNA export from the nucleus to the cytoplasm.
   7723..7749    +  CDS            Rev (fragment): human immunodeficiency virus 1 (HIV-1) Rev protein; rev; enhances nuclear export of unspliced and incompletely spliced viral mRNAs
   7753..7993    +  promoter       U6 promoter: RNA polymerase III promoter for human U6 snRNA
   8023..8098    +  misc_RNA       gRNA scaffold: guide RNA scaffold for the Streptococcus pyogenes CRISPR/Cas9 system
   8154..8271    +  misc_feature   cPPT/CTS: central polypurine tract and central termination sequence of HIV-1
>Addgene plasmid #75533 | RPS6KA6 gRNA (BRDN0001145731) | addgene full sequence | sequence record 184070 | Addgene Assembled Sequence
CCCGGGTGCAAAGATGGATAAAGTTTTAAACAGAGAGGAATCTTTGCAGCTAATGGACCTTCTAGGTCTT
GAAAGGAGTGGGAATTGGCTCCGGTGCCCGTCAGTGGGCAGAGCGCACATCGCCCACAGTCCCCGAGAAG
TTGGGGGGAGGGGTCGGCAATTGATCCGGTGCCTAGAGAAGGTGGCGCGGGGTAAACTGGGAAAGTGATG
TCGTGTACTGGCTCCGCCTTTTTCCCGAGGGTGGGGGAGAACCGTATATAAGTGCAGTAGTCGCCGTGAA
CGTTCTTTTTCGCAACGGGTTTGCCGCCAGAACACAGGTAAGTGCCGTGTGTGGTTCCCGCGGGCCTGGC
CTCTTTACGGGTTATGGCCCTTGCGTGCCTTGAATTACTTCCACCTGGCTGCAGTACGTGATTCTTGATC
CCGAGCTTCGGGTTGGAAGTGGGTGGGAGAGTTCGAGGCCTTGCGCTTAAGGAGCCCCTTCGCCTCGTGC
TTGAGTTGAGGCCTGGCCTGGGCGCTGGGGCCGCCGCGTGCGAATCTGGTGGCACCTTCGCGCCTGTCTC
GCTGCTTTCGATAAGTCTCTAGCCATTTAAAATTTTTGATGACCTGCTGCGACGCTTTTTTTCTGGCAAG
ATAGTCTTGTAAATGCGGGCCAAGATCTGCACACTGGTATTTCGGTTTTTGGGGCCGCGGGCGGCGACGG
GGCCCGTGCGTCCCAGCGCACATGTTCGGCGAGGCGGGGCCTGCGAGCGCGGCCACCGAGAATCGGACGG
GGGTAGTCTCAAGCTGGCCGGCCTGCTCTGGTGCCTGGCCTCGCGCCGCCGTGTATCGCCCCGCCCTGGG
CGGCAAGGCTGGCCCGGTCGGCACCAGTTGCGTGAGCGGAAAGATGGCCGCTTCCCGGCCCTGCTGCAGG
GAGCTCAAAATGGAGGACGCGGCGCTCGGGAGAGCGGGCGGGTGAGTCACCCACACAAAGGAAAAGGGCC
TTTCCGTCCTCAGCCGTCGCTTCATGTGACTCCACGGAGTACCGGGCGCCGTCCAGGCACCTCGATTAGT
TCTCGAGCTTTTGGAGTACGTCGTCTTTAGGTTGGGGGGAGGGGTTTTATGCGATGGAGTTTCCCCACAC
TGAGTGGGTGGAGACTGAAGTTAGGCCAGCTTGGCACTTGATGTAATTCTCCTTGGAATTTGCCCTTTTT
GAGTTTGGATCTTGGTTCATTCTCAAGCCTCAGACAGTGGTTCAAAGTTTTTTTCTTCCATTTCAGGTGT
CGTGACGTACGGCCACCATGACCGAGTACAAGCCCACGGTGCGCCTCGCCACCCGCGACGACGTCCCCAG
GGCCGTACGCACCCTCGCCGCCGCGTTCGCCGACTACCCCGCCACGCGCCACACCGTCGATCCGGACCGC
CACATCGAGCGGGTCACCGAGCTGCAAGAACTCTTCCTCACGCGCGTCGGGCTCGACATCGGCAAGGTGT
GGGTCGCGGACGACGGCGCCGCCGTGGCGGTCTGGACCACGCCGGAGAGCGTCGAAGCGGGGGCGGTGTT
CGCCGAGATCGGCCCGCGCATGGCCGAGTTGAGCGGTTCCCGGCTGGCCGCGCAGCAACAGATGGAAGGC
CTCCTGGCGCCGCACCGGCCCAAGGAGCCCGCGTGGTTCCTGGCCACCGTCGGAGTCTCGCCCGACCACC
AGGGCAAGGGTCTGGGCAGCGCCGTCGTGCTCCCCGGAGTGGAGGCGGCCGAGCGCGCCGGGGTGCCCGC
CTTCCTGGAGACCTCCGCGCCCCGCAACCTCCCCTTCTACGAGCGGCTCGGCTTCACCGTCACCGCCGAC
GTCGAGGTGCCCGAAGGACCGCGCACCTGGTGCATGACCCGCAAGCCCGGTGCCTGAACGCGTTAAGTCG
ACAATCAACCTCTGGATTACAAAATTTGTGAAAGATTGACTGGTATTCTTAACTATGTTGCTCCTTTTAC
GCTATGTGGATACGCTGCTTTAATGCCTTTGTATCATGCTATTGCTTCCCGTATGGCTTTCATTTTCTCC
TCCTTGTATAAATCCTGGTTGCTGTCTCTTTATGAGGAGTTGTGGCCCGTTGTCAGGCAACGTGGCGTGG
TGTGCACTGTGTTTGCTGACGCAACCCCCACTGGTTGGGGCATTGCCACCACCTGTCAGCTCCTTTCCGG
GACTTTCGCTTTCCCCCTCCCTATTGCCACGGCGGAACTCATCGCCGCCTGCCTTGCCCGCTGCTGGACA
GGGGCTCGGCTGTTGGGCACTGACAATTCCGTGGTGTTGTCGGGGAAATCATCGTCCTTTCCTTGGCTGC
TCGCCTGTGTTGCCACCTGGATTCTGCGCGGGACGTCCTTCTGCTACGTCCCTTCGGCCCTCAATCCAGC
GGACCTTCCTTCCCGCGGCCTGCTGCCGGCTCTGCGGCCTCTTCCGCGTCTTCGCCTTCGCCCTCAGACG
AGTCGGATCTCCCTTTGGGCCGCCTCCCCGCGTCGACTTTAAGACCAATGACTTACAAGGCAGCTGTAGA
TCTTAGCCACTTTTTAAAAGAAAAGGGGGGACTGGAAGGGCTAATTCACTCCCAACGAAGACAAGATCTG
CTTTTTGCTTGTACTGGGTCTCTCTGGTTAGACCAGATCTGAGCCTGGGAGCTCTCTGGCTAACTAGGGA
ACCCACTGCTTAAGCCTCAATAAAGCTTGCCTTGAGTGCTTCAAGTAGTGTGTGCCCGTCTGTTGTGTGA
CTCTGGTAACTAGAGATCCCTCAGACCCTTTTAGTCAGTGTGGAAAATCTCTAGCAGTACGTATAGTAGT
TCATGTCATCTTATTATTCAGTATTTATAACTTGCAAAGAAATGAATATCAGAGAGTGAGAGGAACTTGT
TTATTGCAGCTTATAATGGTTACAAATAAAGCAATAGCATCACAAATTTCACAAATAAAGCATTTTTTTC
ACTGCATTCTAGTTGTGGTTTGTCCAAACTCATCAATGTATCTTATCATGTCTGGCTCTAGCTATCCCGC
CCCTAACTCCGCCCATCCCGCCCCTAACTCCGCCCAGTTCCGCCCATTCTCCGCCCCATGGCTGACTAAT
TTTTTTTATTTATGCAGAGGCCGAGGCCGCCTCGGCCTCTGAGCTATTCCAGAAGTAGTGAGGAGGCTTT
TTTGGAGGCCTAGGGACGTACCCAATTCGCCCTATAGTGAGTCGTATTACGCGCGCTCACTGGCCGTCGT
TTTACAACGTCGTGACTGGGAAAACCCTGGCGTTACCCAACTTAATCGCCTTGCAGCACATCCCCCTTTC
GCCAGCTGGCGTAATAGCGAAGAGGCCCGCACCGATCGCCCTTCCCAACAGTTGCGCAGCCTGAATGGCG
AATGGG
[124 nt withheld, positions 3367-3490]
C
[91 nt withheld, positions 3492-3582]
A
[49 nt withheld, positions 3584-3632]
CCTTTGACGTTGGAGTCCACGTTCTTT
[37 nt withheld, positions 3660-3696]
ACCCTATCTCGGTCTATTCTTTTGATTTATAAGGGATTTTGCCGATTTCGGCCTATTGGTTAAAAAATGA
GCTGATTTAACAAAAATTTAACGCGAATTTTAACAAAATATTAACGCTTACAATTTAGGTGGCACTTTTC
GGGGAAATGTGCGCGGAACCCCTATTTGTTTATTTTTCTAAATACATTCAAATATGTATCCGCTCATGAG
ACAATAACCCTGATAAATGCTTCAATAATATTGAAAAAGGAAGAGTATGAGTATTCAACATTTCCGTGTC
GCCCTTATTCCCTTTTTTGCGGCATTTTGCCTTCCTGTTTTTGCTCACCCAGAAACGCTGGTGAAAGTAA
AAGATGCTGAAGATCAGTTGGGTGCACGAGTGGGTTACATCGAACTGGATCTCAACAGCGGTAAGATCCT
TGAGAGTTTTCGCCCCGAAGAACGTTTTCCAATGATGAGCACTTTTAAAGTTCTGCTATGTGGCGCGGTA
TTATCCCGTATTGACGCCGGGCAAGAGCAACTCGGTCGCCGCATACACTATTCTCAGAATGACTTGGTTG
AGTACTCACCAGTCACAGAAAAGCATCTTACGGATGGCATGACAGTAAGAGAATTATGCAGTGCTGCCAT
AACCATGAGTGATAACACTGCGGCCAACTTACTTCTGACAACGATCGGAGGACCGAAGGAGCTAACCGCT
TTTTTGCACAACATGGGGGATCATGTAACTCGCCTTGATCGTTGGGAACCGGAGCTGAATGAAGCCATAC
CAAACGACGAGCGTGACACCACGATGCCTGTAGCAATGGCAACAACGTTGCGCAAACTATTAACTGGCGA
ACTACTTACTCTAGCTTCCCGGCAACAATTAATAGACTGGATGGAGGCGGATAAAGTTGCAGGACCACTT
CTGCGCTCGGCCCTTCCGGCTGGCTGGTTTATTGCTGATAAATCTGGAGCCGGTGAGCGTGGGTCTCGCG
GTATCATTGCAGCACTGGGGCCAGATGGTAAGCCCTCCCGTATCGTAGTTATCTACACGACGGGGAGTCA
GGCAACTATGGATGAACGAAATAGACAGATCGCTGAGATAGGTGCCTCACTGATTAAGCATTGGTAACTG
TCAGACCAAGTTTACTCATATATACTTTAGATTGATTTAAAACTTCATTTTTAATTTAAAAGGATCTAGG
TGAAGATCCTTTTTGATAATCTCATGACCAAAATCCCTTAACGTGAGTTTTCGTTCCACTGAGCGTCAGA
CCCCGTAGAAAAGATCAAAGGATCTTCTTGAGATCCTTTTTTTCTGCGCGTAATCTGCTGCTTGCAAACA
AAAAAACCACCGCTACCAGCGGTGGTTTGTTTGCCGGATCAAGAGCTACCAACTCTTTTTCCGAAGGTAA
CTGGCTTCAGCAGAGCGCAGATACCAAATACTGTTCTTCTAGTGTAGCCGTAGTTAGGCCACCACTTCAA
GAACTCTGTAGCACCGCCTACATACCTCGCTCTGCTAATCCTGTTACCAGTGGCTGCTGCCAGTGGCGAT
AAGTCGTGTCTTACCGGGTTGGACTCAAGACGATAGTTACCGGATAAGGCGCAGCGGTCGGGCTGAACGG
GGGGTTCGTGCACACAGCCCAGCTTGGAGCGAACGACCTACACCGAACTGAGATACCTACAGCGTGAGCT
ATGAGAAAGCGCCACGCTTCCCGAAGGGAGAAAGGCGGACAGGTATCCGGTAAGCGGCAGGGTCGGAACA
GGAGAGCGCACGAGGGAGCTTCCAGGGGGAAACGCCTGGTATCTTTATAGTCCTGTCGGGTTTCGCCACC
TCTGACTTGAGCGTCGATTTTTGTGATGCTCGTCAGGGGGGCGGAGCCTATGGAAAAACGCCAGCAACGC
GGCCTTTTTACGGTTCCTGGCCTTTTGCTGGCCTTTTGCTCACATGTTCTTTCCTGCGTTATCCCCTGAT
TCTGTGGATAACCGTATTACCGCCTTTGAGTGAGCTGATACCGCTCGCCGCAGCCGAACGACCGAGCGCA
GCGAGTCAGTGAGCGAGGAAGCGGAAGAGCGCCCAATACGCAAACCGCCTCTCCCCGCGCGTTGGCCGAT
TCATTAATGCAGCTGGCACGACAGGTTTCCCGACTGGAAAGCGGGCAGTGAGCGCAACGCAATTAATGTG
AGTTAGCTCACTCATTAGGCACCCCAGGCTTTACACTTTATGCTTCCGGCTCGTATGTTGTGTGGAATTG
TGAGCGGATAACAATTTCACACAGGAAACAGCTATGACCATGATTACGCCAAGCGCGCAATTAACCCTCA
CTAAAGGGAACAAAAGCTGGAGCTGCAAGCTTAATGTAGTCTTATGCAATACTCTTGTAGTCTTGCAACA
TGGTAACGATGAGTTAGCAACATGCCTTACAAGGAGAGAAAAAGCACCGTGCATGCCGATTGGTGGAAGT
AAGGTGGTACGATCGTGCCTTATTAGGAAGGCAACAGACGGGTCTGACATGGATTGGACGAACCACTGAA
TTGCCGCATTGCAGAGATATTGTATTTAAGTGCCTAGCTCGATACATAAACGGGTCTCTCTGGTTAGACC
AGATCTGAGCCTGGGAGCTCTCTGGCTAACTAGGGAACCCACTGCTTAAGCCTCAATAAAGCTTGCCTTG
AGTGCTTCAAGTAGTGTGTGCCCGTCTGTTGTGTGACTCTGGTAACTAGAGATCCCTCAGACCCTTTTAG
TCAGTGTGGAAAATCTCTAGCAGTGGCGCCCGAACAGGGACTTGAAAGCGAAAGGGAAACCAGAGGAGCT
CTCTCGACGCAGGACTCGGCTTGCTGAAGCGCGCACGGCAAGAGGCGAGGGGCGGCGACTGGTGAGTACG
CCAAAAATTTTGACTAGCGGAGGCTAGAAGGAGAGAGATGGGTGCGAGAGCGTCAGTATTAAGCGGGGGA
GAATTAGATCGCGATGGGAAAAAATTCGGTTAAGGCCAGGGGGAAAGAAAAAATATAAATTAAAACATAT
AGTATGGGCAAGCAGGGAGCTAGAACGATTCGCAGTTAATCCTGGCCTGTTAGAAACATCAGAAGGCTGT
AGACAAATACTGGGACAGCTACAACCATCCCTTCAGACAGGATCAGAAGAACTTAGATCATTATATAATA
CAGTAGCAACCCTCTATTGTGTGCATCAAAGGATAGAGATAAAAGACACCAAGGAAGCTTTAGACAAGAT
AGAGGAAGAGCAAAACAAAAGTAAGACCACCGCACAGCAAGCGGCCGCTGATCTTCAGACCTGGAGGAGG
AGATATGAGGGACAATTGGAGAAGTGAATTATATAAATATAAAGTAGTAAAAATTGAACCATTAGGAGTA
GCACCCACCAAGGCAAAGAGAAGAGTGGTGCAGAGAGAAAAAAGAGCAGTGGGAATAGGAGCTTTGTTCC
TTGGGTTCTTGGGAGCAGCAGGAAGCACTATGGGCGCAGCGTCAATGACGCTGACGGTACAGGCCAGACA
ATTATTGTCTGGTATAGTGCAGCAGCAGAACAATTTGCTGAGGGCTATTGAGGCGCAACAGCATCTGTTG
CAACTCACAGTCTGGGGCATCAAGCAGCTCCAGGCAAGAATCCTGGCTGTGGAAAGATACCTAAAGGATC
AACAGCTCCTGGGGATTTGGGGTTGCTCTGGAAAACTCATTTGCACCACTGCTGTGCCTTGGAATGCTAG
TTGGAGTAATAAATCTCTGGAACAGATTTGGAATCACACGACCTGGATGGAGTGGGACAGAGAAATTAAC
AATTACACAAGCTTAATACACTCCTTAATTGAAGAATCGCAAAACCAGCAAGAAAAGAATGAACAAGAAT
TATTGGAATTAGATAAATGGGCAAGTTTGTGGAATTGGTTTAACATAACAAATTGGCTGTGGTATATAAA
ATTATTCATAATGATAGTAGGAGGCTTGGTAGGTTTAAGAATAGTTTTTGCTGTACTTTCTATAGTGAAT
AGAGTTAGGCAGGGATATTCACCATTATCGTTTCAGACCCACCTCCCAACCCCGAGGGGACCCAGAGAGG
GCCTATTTCCCATGATTCCTTCATATTTGCATATACGATACAAGGCTGTTAGAGAGATAATTAGAATTAA
TTTGACTGTAAACACAAAGATATTAGTACAAAATACGTGACGTAGAAAGTAATAATTTCTTGGGTAGTTT
GCAGTTTTAAAATTATGTTTTAAAATGGACTATCATATGCTTACCGTAACTTGAAAGTATTTCGATTTCT
TGGCTTTATATATCTTGTGGAAAGGACGAAACACCGGTGCAGATGATCCAAAGCAAGTTTTAGAGCTAGA
AATAGCAAGTTAAAATAAGGCTAGTCCGTTATCAACTTGAAAAAGTGGCACCGAGTCGGTGCTTTTTTAA
GCTTGGCGTAACTAGATCTTGAGACAAATGGCAGTATTCATCCACAATTTTAAAAGAAAAGGGGGGATTG
GGGGGTACAGTGCAGGGGAAAGAATAGTAGACATAATAGCAACAGACATACAAACTAAAGAATTACAAAA
ACAAATTACAAAAATTCAAAATTTTCGGGTTTATTACAGGGACAGCAGAGATCCACTTTGGCGCCGGCTC
GAGGGGG
