>Addgene plasmid #75533 | RPS6KA6 gRNA (BRDN0001145731) | depositor partial sequence | sequence record 142993 | Target Sequence
GTGCAGATGATCCAAAGCAA
