>Addgene plasmid #75533 | RPS6KA6 gRNA (BRDN0001145731) | addgene partial sequence | sequence record 184069 | hU6-F
TAGAAAGTAATAATTTCTTGGGTAGTTTGCAGTTTTAAAATTATGTTTTAAAATGGACTATCATATGCTT
ACCGTAACTTGAAAGTATTTCGATTTCTTGGCTTTATATATCTTGTGGAAAGGACGAAACACCGGTGCAG
ATGATCCAAAGCAAGTTTTAGAGCTAGAAATAGCAAGTTAAAATAAGGCTAGTCCGTTATCAACTTGAAA
AAGTGGCACCGAGTCGGTGCTTTTTTAAGCTTGGCGTAACTAGATCTTGAGACAAATGGCAGTATTCATC
CACAATTTTAAAAGAAAAGGGGGGATTGGGGGGTACAGTGCAGGGGAAAGAATAGTAGACATAATAGCAA
CAGACATACAAACTAAAGAATTACAAAAACAAATTACAAAAATTCAAAATTTTCGGGTTTATTACAGGGA
CAGCAGAGATCCACTTTGGCGCCGGCTCGAGGGGGCCCGGGTGCAAAGATGGATAAAGTTTTAAACAGAG
AGGAATCTTTGCAGCTAATGGACCTTCTAGGTCTTGAAAGGAGTGGGAATTGGCTCCGGTGCCCGTCAGT
GGGCAGAGCG
